>Addgene plasmid #37309 | CFP-GAI(1-172) | addgene partial sequence | sequence record 47573 | CMV-F
CCGTCAGATCCGCTAGCGCTACCGGTCGCCACCATGGTGAGCAAGGGCGAGGAGCTGTTCACCGGGGTGG
TGCCCATCCTGGTCGAGCTGGACGGCGACGTAAACGGCCACAAGTTCAGCGTGTCCGGCGAGGGCGAGGG
CGATGCCACCTACGGCAAGCTGACCCTGAAGTTCATCTGCACCACCGGCAAGCTGCCCGTGCCCTGGCCC
ACCCTCGTGACCACCCTGACCTGGGGCGTGCAGTGCTTCAGCCGCTACCCCGACCACATGAAGCAGCACG
ACTTCTTCAAGTCCGCCATGCCCGAAGGCTACGTCCAGGAGCGCACCATCTTCTTCAAGGACGACGGCAA
CTACAAGACCCGCGCCGAGGTGAAGTTCGAGGGCGACACCCTGGTGAACCGCATCGAGCTGAAGGGCATC
GACTTCAAGGAGGACGGCAACATCCTGGGGCACAAGCTGGAGTACAACTACATCAGCCACAACGTCTATA
TCACCGCCGACAAGCAGAAGAACGGCATCAAGGCCAACTTCAAGATCCGCCACAACATCGAGGACGGCAG
CGTGCAGCTCGCCGACCACTACCAGCAGAACACCCCCATCGGCGACGGCCCCGTGCTGCTGCCCGACAAC
CACTACCTGAGCACCCAGTCCGCCCTGAGCAAAGACCCCAACGAGAAGCGCGATCACATGGTCCTGCTGG
AGTTCGTGACCGCCGCCGGGATCACTCTCGGCATGGACGAGCTGTACAAGAGCGCAGGAGGAATGAAGAG
AGATCATCATCATCATCATCATCAAGATAAGAAGACTATGATGATGAATGAAGAAGACGACGGTAACGGC
ATGGATGAGCTTCTAGCTGTTCTTGGTTACAAGG
