>Addgene plasmid #37309 | CFP-GAI(1-172) | addgene partial sequence | sequence record 47657 | SV40pA-R 5'-GAAATTTGTGATGCTATTGC-3'
CAACAACAATTGCATTCATTTTATGTTTCAGGTTCAGGGGGAGGTGTGGGAGGTTTTTTAAAGCAAGTAA
AACCTCTACAAATGTGGTATGGCTGATTATGATCAGTTATCTAGATCCGGTGGATCCCGGGCCCGCGGTA
CCGTCGACTGCAGAATTCGAAGCTTGAGCTCCACCAGCACTACCACCAGCACTCGCGTGAACGAGACGCA
CACCGTTCTCCTGCGAGTCAACCAGGACAACATGCCGAGTTGACTCAGCCGTCGCTGTAGTGGTTTCCAC
GACGCCGTTTGAGCATTTCAACCGCTTGTTTGTAGTATACGTATCTCCTCCGCCGCCTTGGTTAGACGAA
GAAGCCGAATCGATAGCGAACTGATTGAGAATCGCGTCACCGGGAATAGCTTTAAGATCGTACTCGGCGT
TAGACGACGGAGGATTAAGGTCGGTGAGCATAGAATCAAGCCACGTGTAAAGCTCCGCCGGATTATAGTG
AACAGTCTCAGTAGCGAGTTGAGAAAGATCGTCTTCTTGAACATTAGACATCATAACTTCAAGCTGCTCG
AGTTTCTGAGCAACATCAGCCATTTCGGATGACCTAACCTTGTAACCAAGAACAGCTAGAAGCTCATCCA
TGCCGTTACCGTCGTCTTCTTCATTCATCATCATAGTCTTCTTATCTTGATGATGATGATGATGATGATC
TCTCTTCATTCCTCCTGCGCTCTTGTACAGCTCGTCCATGCCGAGAGTGATCCCGGCGGCGGTCACGAAC
TCCAGCAGGACCATGTGATCGCGCTTCTCGTTGGGGTCTTTGCTCAGGGCGGACTGGGTGCTCAGGTAGT
GGTTGTCGGGCAGCAGCACG
