[The description below was written by a language model from this plasmid's Addgene catalogue record.]
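Description:
CFP-GAI(1-172) is a mammalian expression plasmid built on the Clontech pECFP-C1 backbone (about 4.7 kb without insert). It is propagated in E. coli under kanamycin selection, and the same backbone provides a neomycin resistance marker, so transfected mammalian cells can be selected with G418. The record does not include a feature table, so the origins of replication and polyadenylation signals are not itemised. A sequencing primer directed at an SV40 polyA region does suggest the standard terminator arrangement of this vector family.

The payload is a truncated form of the Arabidopsis thaliana GAI gene (GIBBERELLIC ACID INSENSITIVE, also known as RGA2), limited to amino acids 1-172. This fragment was inserted by restriction cloning between BsrGI and SacI sites downstream of the backbone's cyan fluorescent protein coding sequence. The CMV promoter drives strong constitutive expression of a single fusion protein, with CFP at the N terminus and the GAI fragment at the C terminus, so the protein's abundance and subcellular location can be followed by fluorescence microscopy.

GAI is a DELLA-family repressor of gibberellin signalling, and it associates with the gibberellin receptor when the hormone is present. The associated publication describes a gibberellin-induced dimerization system for rapid, orthogonal logic gating in cells. In that context, this construct most plausibly serves as one fluorescently tagged half of a chemically inducible dimerization pair, and may have been used to test how much of the GAI N-terminal region is needed for induced binding. The record does not name the partner construct or the specific experiments performed.
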