Addgene plasmid #37309: CFP-GAI(1-172)
Depositing lab: Takanari Inoue. Depositing organization: Johns Hopkins University and School of Medicine. Publication: Rapid and orthogonal logic gating with a gibberellin-induced dimerization system. Miyamoto T, Derose R, Suarez A, Ueno T, Chen M, Sun TP, Wolfgang MJ, Mukherjee C, Meyers DJ, Inoue T. Nat Chem Biol. 2012 Mar 25;8(5):465-70. doi: 10.1038/nchembio.922. PubMed 22446836.
Backbone
  Vector backbone: pECFP-C1
  Backbone manufacturer: Clontech
  Backbone size w/o insert (bp): 4700
  Vector type: Mammalian Expression
  Selectable markers: Neomycin (select with G418)
Growth in bacteria
  Bacterial resistance: Kanamycin, 50 μg/mL
  Growth temperature: 37°C
  Growth strain: DH5alpha
  Copy number: Unknown
Gene/Insert
  Gene/Insert name: GAI
  Species: A. thaliana (mustard weed)
  Mutation: contains aa 1-172
  Entrez Gene: GAI (a.k.a. AT1G14920, F10B6.34, F10B6_34, GAI PROTEIN, GIBBERELLIC ACID INSENSITIVE, RESTORATION ON GROWTH ON AMMONIA 2, RGA2)
  Promoter: CMV
  Tag / fusion protein: CFP (N terminal on backbone)
  Cloning method: Restriction Enzyme; 5′ cloning site BsrGI (unknown if destroyed); 3′ cloning site SacI (unknown if destroyed)
  Sequencing primers: 5′ EGFP-C; 3′ SV40pA-R
Terms and licenses: Academic/Nonprofit Terms; Industry Terms: Not Available to Industry
How to cite: CFP-GAI(1-172) was a gift from Takanari Inoue (Addgene plasmid # 37309 ; http://n2t.net/addgene:37309 ; RRID:Addgene_37309)
